>Addgene plasmid #117618 | pEPOR2KN0051 | addgene full sequence | sequence record 227714 | Addgene NGS Result
GAACACTCTGTGCCGATGTATCACCTCTCGCAAGAATTCAAGCTTGGAGGTCAACATGGTGGAGCACGAC
ACTCTGGTCTACTCCAAAAATGTCAAAGATACAGTCTCAGAAGATCAAAGGGCTATTGAGACTTTTCAAC
AAAGGATAATTTCGGGAAACCTCCTCGGATTCCATTGCCCAGCTATCTGTCACTTCATCGAAAGGACAGT
AGAAAAGGAAGGTGGCTCCTACAAATGCCATCATTGCGATAAAGGAAAGGCTATCATTCAAGATCTCTCT
GCCGACAGTGGTCCCAAAGATGGACCCCCACCCACGAGGAGCATCGTGGAAAAAGAAGAGGTTCCAACCA
CGTCTACAAAGCAAGTGGATTGATGTGATAACATGGTGGAGCACGACACTCTGGTCTACTCCAAAAATGT
CAAAGATACAGTCTCAGAAGATCAAAGGGCTATTGAGACTTTTCAACAAAGGATAATTTCGGGAAACCTC
CTCGGATTCCATTGCCCAGCTATCTGTCACTTCATCGAAAGGACAGTAGAAAAGGAAGGTGGCTCCTACA
AATGCCATCATTGCGATAAAGGAAAGGCTATCATTCAAGATCTCTCTGCCGACAGTGGTCCCAAAGATGG
ACCCCCACCCACGAGGAGCATCGTGGAAAAAGAAGAGGTTCCAACCACGTCTACAAAGCAAGTGGATTGA
TGTGACATCTCCACTGACGTAAGGGATGACGCACAATCCCACTATCCTTCGCAAGACCCTTCCTCTATAT
AAGGAAGTTCATTTCATTTGGAGAGGACACGCTCGAGTATAAGAGCTCATTTTTACAACAATTACCAACA
ACAACAAACAACAAACAACATTACAATTACATTTACAATTATCGATACAATGGACAAGAAGTACTCCATT
GGGCTCGATATCGGCACAAACAGCGTCGGCTGGGCCGTCATTACGGACGAGTACAAGGTGCCGAGCAAAA
AATTCAAAGTTCTGGGCAATACCGATCGCCACAGCATAAAGAAGAACCTCATTGGCGCCCTCCTGTTCGA
CTCCGGGGAGACGGCCGAAGCCACGCGGCTCAAAAGAACAGCACGGCGCAGATATACCCGCAGAAAGAAT
CGGATCTGCTACCTGCAGGAGATCTTTAGTAATGAGATGGCTAAGGTGGATGACTCTTTCTTCCATAGGC
TGGAGGAGTCCTTTTTGGTGGAGGAGGATAAAAAGCACGAGCGCCACCCAATCTTTGGCAATATCGTGGA
CGAGGTGGCGTACCATGAAAAGTACCCAACCATATATCATCTGAGGAAGAAGCTTGTAGACAGTACTGAT
AAGGCTGACTTGCGGTTGATCTATCTCGCGCTGGCGCATATGATCAAATTTCGGGGACACTTCCTCATCG
AGGGGGACCTGAACCCAGACAACAGCGATGTCGACAAACTCTTTATCCAACTGGTTCAGACTTACAATCA
GCTTTTCGAAGAGAACCCGATCAACGCATCCGGAGTTGACGCCAAAGCAATCCTGAGCGCTAGGCTGTCC
AAATCCCGGCGGCTCGAAAACCTCATCGCACAGCTCCCTGGGGAGAAGAAGAACGGCCTGTTTGGTAATC
TTATCGCCCTGTCACTCGGGCTGACCCCCAACTTTAAATCTAACTTCGACCTGGCCGAAGATGCCAAGCT
TCAACTGAGCAAAGACACCTACGATGATGATCTCGACAATCTGCTGGCCCAGATCGGCGACCAGTACGCA
GACCTTTTTTTGGCGGCAAAGAACCTGTCAGACGCCATTCTGCTGAGTGATATTCTGCGAGTGAACACGG
AGATCACCAAAGCTCCGCTGAGCGCTAGTATGATCAAGCGCTATGATGAGCACCACCAAGACTTGACTTT
GCTGAAGGCCCTTGTCAGACAGCAACTGCCTGAGAAGTACAAGGAAATTTTCTTCGATCAGTCTAAAAAT
GGCTACGCCGGATACATTGACGGCGGAGCAAGCCAGGAGGAATTTTACAAATTTATTAAGCCCATCTTGG
AAAAAATGGACGGCACCGAGGAGCTGCTGGTAAAGCTTAACAGAGAAGATCTGTTGCGCAAACAGCGCAC
TTTCGACAATGGAAGCATCCCCCACCAGATTCACCTGGGCGAACTGCACGCTATCCTCAGGCGGCAAGAG
GATTTCTACCCCTTTTTGAAAGATAACAGGGAAAAGATTGAGAAAATCCTCACATTTCGGATACCCTACT
ATGTAGGCCCCCTCGCCCGGGGAAATTCCAGATTCGCGTGGATGACTCGCAAATCAGAAGAGACTATCAC
TCCCTGGAACTTCGAGGAAGTCGTGGATAAGGGGGCCTCTGCCCAGTCCTTCATCGAAAGGATGACTAAC
TTTGATAAAAATCTGCCTAACGAAAAGGTGCTTCCTAAACACTCTCTGCTGTACGAGTACTTCACAGTTT
ATAACGAGCTCACCAAGGTCAAATACGTCACAGAAGGGATGAGAAAGCCAGCATTCCTGTCTGGAGAGCA
GAAGAAAGCTATCGTGGACCTCCTCTTCAAGACGAACCGGAAAGTTACCGTGAAACAGCTCAAAGAAGAT
TATTTCAAAAAGATTGAATGTTTCGACTCTGTTGAAATCAGCGGAGTGGAGGATCGCTTCAACGCATCCC
TGGGAACGTATCACGATCTCCTGAAAATCATTAAAGACAAGGACTTCCTGGACAATGAGGAGAACGAGGA
CATTCTTGAGGACATTGTCCTCACCCTTACGTTGTTTGAAGATAGGGAGATGATTGAAGAACGCTTGAAA
ACTTACGCTCATCTCTTCGACGACAAAGTCATGAAACAGCTCAAGAGGCGCCGATATACAGGATGGGGGC
GGCTGTCAAGAAAACTGATCAATGGGATCCGAGACAAGCAGAGTGGAAAGACAATCCTGGATTTTCTTAA
GTCCGATGGATTTGCCAACCGGAACTTCATGCAGTTGATCCATGATGACTCTCTCACCTTTAAGGAGGAC
ATCCAGAAAGCACAAGTTTCTGGCCAGGGGGACAGTCTCCACGAGCACATCGCTAATCTTGCAGGTAGCC
CAGCTATCAAAAAGGGAATACTGCAGACCGTTAAGGTCGTGGATGAACTCGTCAAAGTAATGGGAAGGCA
TAAGCCCGAGAATATCGTTATCGAGATGGCCCGAGAGAACCAAACTACCCAGAAGGGACAGAAGAACAGT
AGGGAAAGGATGAAGAGGATTGAAGAGGGTATAAAAGAACTGGGGTCCCAAATCCTTAAGGAACACCCAG
TTGAAAACACCCAGCTTCAGAATGAGAAGCTCTACCTGTACTACCTGCAGAACGGCAGGGACATGTACGT
GGATCAGGAACTGGACATCAATCGGCTCTCCGACTACGACGTGGATCATATCGTGCCCCAGTCTTTTCTC
GCAGATGATTCTATTGATAATAAAGTGTTGACAAGATCCGATAAAAATAGAGGGAAGAGTGATAACGTCC
CCTCAGAAGAAGTTGTCAAGAAAATGAAAAATTATTGGCGGCAGCTGCTGAACGCCAAACTGATCACACA
ACGGAAGTTCGATAATCTGACTAAGGCTGAACGAGGTGGCCTGTCTGAGTTGGATAAAGCCGGCTTCATC
AAAAGGCAGCTTGTTGAGACACGCCAGATCACCAAGCACGTGGCCCAAATTCTCGATTCACGCATGAACA
CCAAGTACGATGAAAATGACAAACTGATTCGAGAGGTGAAAGTTATTACTCTGAAGTCTAAGCTGGTTTC
AGATTTCAGAAAGGACTTTCAGTTTTATAAGGTGAGAGAGATCAACAATTACCACCATGCGCATGATGCC
TACCTGAATGCAGTGGTAGGCACTGCACTTATCAAAAAATATCCCGCGCTTGAATCTGAATTTGTTTACG
GAGACTATAAAGTGTACGATGTTAGGAAAATGATCGCAAAGTCTGAGCAGGAAATAGGCAAGGCCACCGC
TAAGTACTTCTTTTACAGCAATATTATGAATTTTTTCAAGACCGAGATTACACTGGCCAATGGAGAGATT
CGGAAGGCACCACTTATCGAAACAAACGGAGAAACAGGAGAAATCGTGTGGGACAAGGGTAGGGATTTCG
CGACAGTCCGGAAGGTCCTGTCCATGCCGCAGGTGAACATCGTTAAAAAGACCGAAGTACAGACCGGAGG
CTTCTCCAAGGAAAGTATCCTCCCGAAAAGGAACAGCGACAAGCTGATCGCACGCAAAAAAGATTGGGAC
CCCAAGAAATACGGCGGATTCGATTCTCCTACAGTCGCTTACAGTGTACTGGTTGTGGCCAAAGTGGAGA
AAGGGAAGTCTAAAAAACTCAAAAGCGTCAAGGAACTGCTGGGCATCACAATCATGGAGCGATCAAGCTT
CGAAAAAAACCCCATCGACTTTCTCGAGGCGAAAGGATATAAAGAGGTCAAAAAAGACCTCATCATTAAG
CTTCCCAAGTACTCTCTCTTTGAGCTTGAAAACGGCCGGAAACGAATGCTCGCTAGTGCGGGCGAGCTGC
AGAAAGGTAACGAGCTGGCACTGCCCTCTAAATACGTTAATTTCTTGTATCTGGCCAGCCACTATGAAAA
GCTCAAAGGATCTCCCGAAGATAATGAGCAGAAGCAGCTGTTCGTGGAACAACACAAACACTACCTTGAT
GAGATCATCGAGCAAATAAGCGAATTCTCCAAAAGAGTGATCCTCGCCGACGCTAACCTCGATAAGGTGC
TTTCTGCTTACAATAAGCACAGGGATAAGCCCATCAGGGAGCAGGCAGAAAACATTATCCACTTGTTTAC
TCTGACCAACTTGGGCGCGCCTGCAGCCTTCAAGTACTTCGACACCACCATAGACAGAAAGCGGTACACC
TCTACAAAGGAGGTCCTGGACGCCACACTGATTCATCAGTCAATTACGGGGCTCTATGAAACAAGAATCG
ACCTCTCTCAGCTCGGTGGAGACAGCAGGGCTGACCCCAAGAAGAAGAGGAAGGTGGGTTCGATGGTGAG
CAAGGGCGAGGAGCTGTTCACCGGGGTGGTGCCCATCCTGGTCGAGCTGGACGGCGACGTAAACGGCCAC
AAGTTCAGCGTGTCCGGCGAGGGCGAGGGCGATGCCACCTACGGCAAGCTGACCCTGAAGTTCATCTGCA
CCACCGGCAAGCTGCCCGTGCCCTGGCCCACCCTCGTGACCACCTTCGGCTACGGCCTGCAGTGCTTCGC
CCGCTACCCCGACCACATGAAGCAGCACGACTTCTTCAAGTCCGCCATGCCCGAAGGCTACGTCCAGGAG
CGCACCATCTTCTTCAAGGACGACGGCAACTACAAGACCCGCGCCGAGGTGAAGTTCGAGGGCGACACCC
TGGTGAACCGCATCGAGCTGAAGGGCATCGACTTCAAGGAGGACGGCAACATCCTGGGGCACAAGCTGGA
GTACAACTACAACAGCCACAACGTCTATATCATGGCCGACAAGCAGAAGAACGGCATCAAGGTGAACTTC
AAGATCCGCCACAACATCGAGGACGGCAGCGTGCAGCTCGCCGACCACTACCAGCAGAACACCCCCATCG
GCGACGGCCCCGTGCTGCTGCCCGACAACCACTACCTGAGCTACCAGTCCGCCCTGAGCAAAGACCCCAA
CGAGAAGCGCGATCACATGGTCCTGCTGGAGTTCGTGACCGCCGCCGGGATCACTCTCGGCATGGACGAG
CTGTACAAGTGAGCTTGTCAAGCAGATCGTTCAAACATTTGGCAATAAAGTTTCTTAAGATTGAATCCTG
TTGCCGGTCTTGCGATGATTATCATATAATTTCTGTTGAATTACGTTAAGCATGTAATAATTAACATGTA
ATGCATGACGTTATTTATGAGATGGGTTTTTATGATTAGAGTCCCGCAATTATACATTTAATACGCGATA
GAAAACAAAATATAGCGCGCAAACTAGGATAAATTATCGCGCGCGGTGTCATCTATGTTACTAGATCGAC
GCTACTAGAATTCGAGCTCGGAGCATCTTCATTCTTAAGATATGAAGATAATCTTCAAAAGGCCCCTGGG
AATCTGAAAGAAGAGAAGCAGGCCCATTTATATGGGAAAGAACAATAGTATTTCTTATATAGGCCCATTT
AAGTTGAAAACAATCTTCAAAAGTCCCACATCGCTTAGATAAGAAAACGAAGCTGAGTTTATATACAGCT
AGAGTCGAAGTAGTGATTGCAGAATGATCCACAGAGCTCGTTTTAGAGCTAGAAATAGCAAGTTAAAATA
AGGCTAGTCCGTTATCAACTTGAAAAAGTGGCACCGAGTCGGTGCTTTTTTTCTAGACCCAGCTTTCTTG
TACAAAGTTGGCATTACGCTTTACGAGGATGCACATGTGACCGAGGGACACGAAGTGATCCGTTTAAACT
ATCAGTGTTTGACAGGATATATTGGCGGGTAAACCTAAGAGAAAAGAGCGTTTATTAGAATAATCGGATA
TTTAAAAGGGCGTGAAAAGGTTTATCCGTTCGTCCATTTGTATGTGCATGCCAACCACAGGGTTCCCCTC
GGGAGTCAGCCGTGCGGCTGCATGAAATCCTGGCCGGTTTGTCTGATGCCAAGCTGGCGGCCTGGCCGGC
CAGCTTGGCCGCTGAAGAAACCGAGCGCCGCCGTCTAAAAAGGTGATGTGTATTTGAGTAAAACAGCTTG
CGTCATGCGGTCGCTGCGTATATGATGCGATGAGTAAATAAACAAATACGCAAGGGGAACGCATGAAGGT
TATCGCTGTACTTAACCAGAAAGGCGGGTCAGGCAAGACGACCATCGCAACCCATCTAGCCCGCGCCCTG
CAACTCGCCGGGGCCGATGTTCTGTTAGTCGATTCCGATCCCCAGGGCAGTGCCCGCGATTGGGCGGCCG
TGCGGGAAGATCAACCGCTAACCGTTGTCGGCATCGACCGCCCGACGATTGACCGCGACGTGAAGGCCAT
CGGCCGGCGCGACTTCGTAGTGATCGACGGAGCGCCCCAGGCGGCGGACTTGGCTGTGTCCGCGATCAAG
GCAGCCGACTTCGTGCTGATTCCGGTGCAGCCAAGCCCTTACGACATATGGGCCACCGCCGACCTGGTGG
AGCTGGTTAAGCAGCGCATTGAGGTCACGGATGGAAGGCTACAAGCGGCCTTTGTCGTGTCGCGGGCGAT
CAAAGGCACGCGCATCGGCGGTGAGGTTGCCGAGGCGCTGGCCGGGTACGAGCTGCCCATTCTTGAGTCC
CGTATCACGCAGCGCGTGAGCTACCCAGGCACTGCCGCCGCCGGCACAACCGTTCTTGAATCAGAACCCG
AGGGCGACGCTGCCCGCGAGGTCCAGGCGCTGGCCGCTGAAATTAAATCAAAACTCATTTGAGTTAATGA
GGTAAAGAGAAAATGAGCAAAAGCACAAACACGCTAAGTGCCGGCCGTCCGAGCGCACGCAGCAGCAAGG
CTGCAACGTTGGCCAGCCTGGCAGACACGCCAGCCATGAAGCGGGTCAACTTTCAGTTGCCGGCGGAGGA
TCACACCAAGCTGAAGATGTACGCGGTACGCCAAGGCAAGACCATTACCGAGCTGCTATCTGAATACATC
GCGCAGCTACCAGAGTAAATGAGCAAATGAATAAATGAGTAGATGAATTTTAGCGGCTAAAGGAGGCGGC
ATGGAAAATCAAGAACAACCAGGCACCGACGCCGTGGAATGCCCCATGTGTGGAGGAACGGGCGGTTGGC
CAGGCGTAAGCGGCTGGGTTGTCTGCCGGCCCTGCAATGGCACTGGAACCCCCAAGCCCGAGGAATCGGC
GTGAGCGGTCGCAAACCATCCGGCCCGGTACAAATCGGCGCGGCGCTGGGTGATGACCTGGTGGAGAAGT
TGAAGGCCGCGCAGGCCGCCCAGCGGCAACGCATCGAGGCAGAAGCACGCCCCGGTGAATCGTGGCAAGC
GGCCGCTGATCGAATCCGCAAAGAATCCCGGCAACCGCCGGCAGCCGGTGCGTCGTCGATTAGGAAGCCG
CCCAAGGGCGACGAGCAACCAGATTTTTTCGTTCCGATGCTCTATGACGTGGGCACCCGCGATAGTCGCA
GCATCATGGACGTGGCCGTTTTCCGTCTGTCGAAGCGTGACCGACGAGCTGGCGAGGTGATCCGCTACGA
GCTTCCAGACGGGCACGTAGAGGTTTCCGCAGGGCCGGCCGGCATGGCCAGTGTGTGGGATTACGACCTG
GTACTGATGGCGGTTTCCCATCTAACCGAATCCATGAACCGATACCGGGAAGGGAAGGGAGACAAGCCCG
GCCGCGTGTTCCGTCCACACGTTGCGGACGTACTCAAGTTCTGCCGGCGAGCCGATGGCGGAAAGCAGAA
AGACGACCTGGTAGAAACCTGCATTCGGTTAAACACCACGCACGTTGCCATGCAGCGTACGAAGAAGGCC
AAGAACGGCCGCCTGGTGACGGTATCCGAGGGTGAAGCCTTGATTAGCCGCTACAAGATCGTAAAGAGCG
AAACCGGGCGGCCGGAGTACATCGAGATCGAGCTAGCTGATTGGATGTACCGCGAGATTACAGAAGGCAA
GAACCCGGACGTGCTGACGGTTCACCCCGATTACTTTTTGATCGATCCCGGCATCGGCCGTTTTCTCTAC
CGCCTGGCACGCCGCGCCGCAGGCAAGGCAGAAGCCAGATGGTTGTTCAAGACGATCTACGAACGCAGTG
GCAGCGCCGGAGAGTTCAAGAAGTTCTGTTTCACCGTGCGCAAGCTGATCGGGTCAAATGACCTGCCGGA
GTACGATTTGAAGGAGGAGGCGGGGCAGGCTGGCCCGATCCTAGTCATGCGCTACCGCAACCTGATCGAG
GGCGAAGCATCCGCCGGTTCCTAATGTACGGAGCAGATGCTAGGGCAAATTGCCCTAGCAGGGGAAAAAG
GTCGAAAAAGCTTCTTTCCTGTGGATAGCACGTACATTGGGAACCCAAAGCCGTACATTGGGAACCGGAA
CCCGTACATTGGGAACCCAAAGCCGTACATTGGGAACCGGTCACACATGTAAGTGACTGATATAAAAGAG
AAAAAAGGCGATTTTTCCGCCTAAAACTCTTTAAAACTTATTAAAACTCTTAAAACCCGCCTGGCCTGTG
CATAACTGTCTGGCCAGCGCACAGCCGAACAGCTGCAAAAAGCGCCCACATCAAGGCTCCGAGTGCGCGG
AACCCCTATTTGTTTATTTTTCTAAATACATTCAAATATGTATCCGCTCATGAGACAATAACCCTGATAA
ATGCTTCAATAATATTGAAAAAGGAAGAGTATGGCTAAAATGAGAATATCACCGGAATTGAAAAAACTGA
TCGAAAAATACCGCTGCGTAAAAGATACGGAAGGAATGTCTCCTGCTAAGGTATATAAGCTGGTGGGAGA
AAATGAAAACCTATATTTAAAAATGACGGACAGCCGGTATAAAGGGACCACCTATGATGTGGAACGGGAA
AAGGACATGATGCTATGGCTGGAAGGAAAGCTGCCTGTTCCAAAGGTCCTGCACTTTGAACGGCATGATG
GCTGGAGCAATCTGCTCATGAGTGAGGCCGATGGCGTCCTTTGCTCGGAAGAGTATGAAGATGAACAAAG
CCCTGAAAAGATTATCGAGCTGTATGCGGAGTGCATCAGGCTCTTTCACTCCATCGACATATCGGATTGT
CCCTATACGAATAGCTTAGACAGCCGCTTAGCCGAATTGGATTACTTACTGAATAACGATCTGGCCGATG
TGGATTGCGAAAACTGGGAAGAGGACACTCCATTTAAAGATCCGCGCGAGCTGTATGATTTTTTAAAGAC
GGAAAAGCCCGAAGAGGAACTTGTCTTTTCCCACGGCGACCTGGGAGACAGCAACATCTTTGTGAAAGAT
GGCAAAGTAAGTGGCTTTATTGATCTTGGGAGAAGCGGCAGGGCGGACAAGTGGTATGACATTGCCTTCT
GCGTCCGGTCGCTCAGGGAGGATATCGGGGAAGAACAGTATGTCGAGCTATTTTTTGACTTACTGGGGAT
CAAGCCTGATTGGGAGAAAATAAAATATTATATTTTACTGGATGAATTGTTTTAGCTGTCAGACCAAGTT
TACTCATATATACTTTAGATTGATTTAAAACTTCATTTTTAATTTAAAAGGATCTAGGTGAAGATCCTTT
TTGATAATCTCATGACCAAAATCCCTTAACGTGAGTTTTCGTTCCACTGAGCGTCAGACCCCGTAGAAAA
GATCAAAGGATCTTCTTGAGATCCTTTTTTTCTGCGCGTAATCTGCTGCTTGCAAACAAAAAAACCACCG
CTACCAGCGGTGGTTTGTTTGCCGGATCAAGAGCTACCAACTCTTTTTCCGAAGGTAACTGGCTTCAGCA
GAGCGCAGATACCAAATACTGTTCTTCTAGTGTAGCCGTAGTTAGGCCACCACTTCAAGAACTCTGTAGC
ACCGCCTACATACCTCGCTCTGCTAATCCTGTTACCAGTGGCTGCTGCCAGTGGCGATAAGTCGTGTCTT
ACCGGGTTGGACTCAAGACGATAGTTACCGGATAAGGCGCAGCGGTCGGGCTGAACGGGGGGTTCGTGCA
CACAGCCCAGCTTGGAGCGAACGACCTACACCGAACTGAGATACCTACAGCGTGAGCTATGAGAAAGCGC
CACGCTTCCCGAAGGGAGAAAGGCGGACAGGTATCCGGTAAGCGGCAGGGTCGGAACAGGAGAGCGCACG
AGGGAGCTTCCAGGGGGAAACGCCTGGTATCTTTATAGTCCTGTCGGGTTTCGCCACCTCTGACTTGAGC
GTCGATTTTTGTGATGCTCGTCAGGGGGGCGGAGCCTATGGAAAAACGCCAGCAACGCGGCCTTTTTACG
GTTCCTGCTCGGATCTGTTGGACCGGACAGTAGTCATGGTTGATGGGCTGCCTGTATCGAGTGGTGATTT
TGTGCCGAGCTGCCGGTCGGGGAGCTGTTGGCTGGCTGGTGGCAGGATATATTGTGGTGTAAACAAATTG
ACGCTTAGACAACTTAATAACACATTGCGGACGTTTTTAATGTACTGGGGTT
Features (pLannotate 1.2.2; 15 found; start..end, strand, type, name):
    127..803     +  promoter       CaMV 35S promoter (enhanced): cauliflower mosaic virus 35S promoter with a duplicated enhancer region
    828..881     +  misc_feature   TMV Ω: translational enhancer from the tobacco mosaic virus 5'-leader sequence (Gallie et al., 1988)
    890..4993    +  CDS            Cas9: Cas9 (Csn1) endonuclease from the Streptococcus pyogenes Type II CRISPR/Cas system generates RNA-guided double strand breaks in DNA
   5033..5749    +  CDS            EYFP: EYFP is a basic (constitutively fluorescent) green/yellow fluorescent protein published in 1996, derived from Aequorea victoria. It is reported to be a very rapidly-maturing weak dimer with high acid sensitivity.
   5765..6017    +  terminator     NOS terminator: nopaline synthase terminator and poly(A) signal
   6270..6345    +  misc_RNA       gRNA scaffold: guide RNA scaffold for the Streptococcus pyogenes CRISPR/Cas9 system
   6357..6378    -  protein_bind   attB2 (fragment): mutant version of attB; recombination site for the Gateway® BP reaction BP Clonase™
   6450..6474    +  misc_feature   RB T-DNA repeat: right border repeat from nopaline C58 T-DNA
   6783..7412    +  CDS            pVS1 StaA: stability protein from the Pseudomonas plasmid pVS1 (Heeb et al., 2000)
   7841..8914    +  CDS            pVS1 RepA: replication protein from the Pseudomonas plasmid pVS1 (Heeb et al., 2000)
   8980..9174    +  rep_origin     pVS1 oriV: origin of replication for the Pseudomonas plasmid pVS1 (Heeb et al., 2000)
   9236..9340    +  promoter       AmpR promoter: bla
   9341..10135   +  CDS            KanR: aminoglycoside phosphotransferase; aphA-3; confers resistance to kanamycin
  10306..10894   +  rep_origin     ori: high-copy-number ColE1/pMB1/pBR322/pUC origin of replication
  11030..11054   +  misc_feature   LB T-DNA repeat: left border repeat from nopaline C58 T-DNA
