[The description below was written by a language model from this plasmid's Addgene catalogue record and pLannotate feature annotations shown in this document.]
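Description:
pEPOR2KN0051 is a Level 2 MoClo (Golden Gate) plant expression construct built in the binary backbone pICSL4723, in which two Level 1 transcription units were assembled through BpiI sites that were destroyed during cloning. The backbone carries nopaline-type left and right T-DNA border repeats, so the region between them can be transferred into plant cells by Agrobacterium. It also has a high-copy ColE1/pUC-type origin for propagation in E. coli, and the pVS1 oriV with its RepA replication and StaA stability proteins for maintenance in Agrobacterium. Bacterial selection is by kanamycin, through an aminoglycoside phosphotransferase gene driven by the bla promoter. The annotated features include no plant selectable marker within the T-DNA.

The first cassette expresses Sp-eCas9 1.1, an enhanced-specificity variant of the Streptococcus pyogenes Cas9 nuclease, from a CaMV 35S promoter with a duplicated enhancer. A TMV Ω leader boosts translation and the cassette ends in the NOS terminator. The feature table also places an EYFP coding sequence immediately downstream of Cas9 and before the terminator. This suggests a C-terminal fluorescent fusion for monitoring nuclease expression, although the catalogue entry does not mention it. The second cassette is described as an Arabidopsis U6-26 (Pol III) promoter driving a single guide RNA against AtMPK19 (AT3G14720). Only the S. pyogenes gRNA scaffold is annotated, while the promoter and spacer are not called by the annotation software.

The associated publication compares the efficiency and specificity of different Cas nucleases in plants. Within that work, this plasmid serves to deliver eCas9 1.1 and its guide together for targeted mutagenesis at the MPK19 locus.
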