Addgene plasmid #117618: pEPOR2KN0051
Purpose: Level2 MoClo construct, containing level1 plant expression cassettes for Sp-eCas9 1.1(pEPOR1CB0011) and sgRNA_AtMPK19 {AT3G14720}(pEPOR1CB0081)
Depositing lab: Nicola Patron. Depositing organization: Earlham Institute. Publication: Comparison of efficiency and specificity of CRISPR-associated (Cas) nucleases in plants: An expanded toolkit for precision genome engineering. Raitskin O, Schudoma C, West A, Patron NJ. PLoS One. 2019 Feb 27;14(2):e0211598. doi: 10.1371/journal.pone.0211598. eCollection 2019. PubMed 30811422.
Backbone
  Vector backbone: pICSL4723
  Vector type: Plant Expression
Growth in bacteria
  Bacterial resistance: Kanamycin, 50 μg/mL
  Growth temperature: 37°C
  Growth strain: DH5alpha
  Copy number: High Copy
Gene/Insert
  Gene/Insert name: [35S:Sp-eCas9 1.1(pEPOR1CB0011) ] +[AtU6-26:sgRNA]
  Species: Synthetic
  Cloning method: Restriction Enzyme; 5′ cloning site BpiI (destroyed during cloning); 3′ cloning site BpiI (destroyed during cloning)
Terms and licenses: Academic/Nonprofit Terms; Industry Terms: Not Available to Industry
Depositor comments: Please visit https://www.biorxiv.org/content/early/2018/09/20/422766 for BioRxiv preprint
How to cite: pEPOR2KN0051 was a gift from Nicola Patron (Addgene plasmid # 117618 ; http://n2t.net/addgene:117618 ; RRID:Addgene_117618)
